Addgene plasmid #113789: pZSCAN18.1.0-gDNA
Purpose: CRISPR plasmid for expression of Cas9 and gRNA targeting human transcription factor ZSCAN18
Depositing lab: Kevin White. Depositing organization: University of Chicago.
Backbone
  Vector backbone: pX330
  Backbone manufacturer: Zhang lab (Addgene plasmid ID: 42230)
  Vector type: Mammalian Expression, CRISPR
Growth in bacteria
  Bacterial resistance: Ampicillin, 100 μg/mL
  Growth temperature: 37°C
  Growth strain: DH5alpha
  Copy number: High Copy
Gene/Insert
  Gene/Insert name: ZSCAN18
  gRNA/shRNA sequence: GCTCACCTCTGCGCCTCTGG GGG
  Species: H. sapiens (human)
  Entrez Gene: ZSCAN18 (a.k.a. ZNF447)
  Cloning method: Restriction Enzyme; 5′ cloning site BbsI (destroyed during cloning); 3′ cloning site BbsI (destroyed during cloning)
  Sequencing primers: 5′ hU6-F (5'-GAGGGCCTATTTCCCATGATT-3')
Terms and licenses: Academic/Nonprofit Terms; Industry Terms: Not Available to Industry
Depositor comments: gRNA sequence listed includes 20 nucleotide target sequence, followed by the uncloned PAM sequence. The PAM sequence is not present in the plasmid. Use with plasmid pZSCAN18-donor
How to cite: pZSCAN18.1.0-gDNA was a gift from Kevin White (Addgene plasmid # 113789 ; http://n2t.net/addgene:113789 ; RRID:Addgene_113789)
