[The description below was written by a language model from this plasmid's Addgene catalogue record and pLannotate feature annotations shown in this document.]
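Description:
pZSCAN18.1.0-gDNA is a mammalian CRISPR expression plasmid built on the pX330 backbone, delivering both Streptococcus pyogenes Cas9 and a single guide RNA against the human transcription factor gene ZSCAN18 (also known as ZNF447). It is propagated in E. coli as a high-copy plasmid through a ColE1/pUC-type origin and selected with ampicillin via the β-lactamase gene. The backbone also carries an f1/M13 phage origin, short remnants of the pBR322 bom and rop regions, and a single annotated AAV2 inverted terminal repeat downstream of the Cas9 cassette. One ITR alone does not make this a packageable AAV vector, and the record describes it only as an expression plasmid.

Two expression units make up the payload. A human U6 RNA polymerase III promoter drives the guide, in which a 20-nucleotide ZSCAN18-targeting spacer was inserted between BbsI sites (destroyed during cloning) directly upstream of the S. pyogenes gRNA scaffold. The depositor notes that the PAM listed alongside the target is genomic and is not present in the plasmid. Cas9 is expressed from a hybrid CMV enhancer/chicken β-actin promoter with a hybrid CBA/MVM intron, carries a C-terminal nucleoplasmin nuclear localization signal, and terminates at a bovine growth hormone polyadenylation signal. Its annotation as N- and C-terminal portions reflects the annotation tool, since the two segments are contiguous.

The depositor and sequencing-derived records differ slightly in length (8,508 versus 8,473 nt), with the difference falling within the β-actin promoter region. The plasmid is intended for use with a companion pZSCAN18-donor plasmid, implying Cas9 cleavage at the ZSCAN18 locus to promote donor-templated editing, though the nature of the edit is not stated.
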