Features (pLannotate 1.2.2; 18 found; start..end, strand, type, name):
     79..122     +  misc_RNA       gRNA scaffold (fragment): guide RNA scaffold for the Streptococcus pyogenes CRISPR/Cas9 system
    169..454     +  enhancer       CMV enhancer: human cytomegalovirus immediate early enhancer; contains an 18-bp deletion relative to the standard CMV enhancer
    456..733     +  promoter       chicken β-actin promoter: No description available
    734..962     +  intron         hybrid intron: hybrid between chicken β-actin (CBA) and minute virus of mice (MMV) introns (Gray et al., 2011)
   1100..2701    +  CDS            Cas9(N): N-terminal portion of Streptococcus pyogenes Cas9 (Zetsche et al., 2015)
   2702..5200    +  CDS            Cas9(C): C-terminal portion of Streptococcus pyogenes Cas9 (Zetsche et al., 2015)
   5201..5248    +  CDS            nucleoplasmin NLS: bipartite nuclear localization signal from nucleoplasmin
   5282..5393    +  polyA_signal   bGH poly(A) signal: bovine growth hormone polyadenylation signal
   5498..5638    +  repeat_region  AAV2 ITR: inverted terminal repeat of adeno-associated virus serotype 2 inverted
   5643..5694    -  misc_feature   bom (fragment): basis of mobility region from pBR322
   5713..6093    +  rep_origin     M13 ori (sequence partly withheld): M13 bacteriophage origin of replication; arrow indicates direction of (+) strand synthesis
   6169..6218    -  misc_feature   bom (fragment): basis of mobility region from pBR322
   6320..6355    -  CDS            rop (fragment): Rop protein, which maintains plasmids at low copy number; rop
   6450..6554    +  promoter       AmpR promoter: bla
   6555..7415    +  CDS            AmpR: β-lactamase; bla; confers resistance to ampicillin, carbenicillin, and related antibiotics
   7586..8174    +  rep_origin     ori: high-copy-number ColE1/pMB1/pBR322/pUC origin of replication
   8236..8476    +  promoter       U6 promoter: RNA polymerase III promoter for human U6 snRNA
   8505..72      +  misc_RNA       gRNA scaffold (across the origin): guide RNA scaffold for the Streptococcus pyogenes CRISPR/Cas9 system
>Addgene plasmid #113789 | pZSCAN18.1.0-gDNA | depositor full sequence | sequence record 214750 | Full Sequence
TAGAGCTAGAAATAGCAAGTTAAAATAAGGCTAGTCCGTTATCAACTTGAAAAAGTGGCACCGAGTCGGT
GCTTTTTTGTTTTAGAGCTAGAAATAGCAAGTTAAAATAAGGCTAGTCCGTTTTTAGCGCGTGCGCCAAT
TCTGCAGACAAATGGCTCTAGAGGTACCCGTTACATAACTTACGGTAAATGGCCCGCCTGGCTGACCGCC
CAACGACCCCCGCCCATTGACGTCAATAGTAACGCCAATAGGGACTTTCCATTGACGTCAATGGGTGGAG
TATTTACGGTAAACTGCCCACTTGGCAGTACATCAAGTGTATCATATGCCAAGTACGCCCCCTATTGACG
TCAATGACGGTAAATGGCCCGCCTGGCATTGTGCCCAGTACATGACCTTATGGGACTTTCCTACTTGGCA
GTACATCTACGTATTAGTCATCGCTATTACCATGGTCGAGGTGAGCCCCACGTTCTGCTTCACTCTCCCC
ATCTCCCCCCCCTCCCCACCCCCAATTTTGTATTTATTTATTTTTTAATTATTTTGTGCAGCGATGGGGG
CGGGGGGGGGGGGGGGGCGCGCGCCAGGCGGGGCGGGGCGGGGCGAGGGGCGGGGCGGGGCGAGGCGGAG
AGGTGCGGCGGCAGCCAATCAGAGCGGCGCGCTCCGAAAGTTTCCTTTTATGGCGAGGCGGCGGCGGCGG
CGGCCCTATAAAAAGCGAAGCGCGCGGCGGGCGGGAGTCGCTGCGACGCTGCCTTCGCCCCGTGCCCCGC
TCCGCCGCCGCCTCGCGCCGCCCGCCCCGGCTCTGACTGACCGCGTTACTCCCACAGGTGAGCGGGCGGG
ACGGCCCTTCTCCTCCGGGCTGTAATTAGCTGAGCAAGAGGTAAGGGTTTAAGGGATGGTTGGTTGGTGG
GGTATTAATGTTTAATTACCTGGAGCACCTGCCTGAAATCACTTTTTTTCAGGTTGGACCGGTGCCACCA
TGGACTATAAGGACCACGACGGAGACTACAAGGATCATGATATTGATTACAAAGACGATGACGATAAGAT
GGCCCCAAAGAAGAAGCGGAAGGTCGGTATCCACGGAGTCCCAGCAGCCGACAAGAAGTACAGCATCGGC
CTGGACATCGGCACCAACTCTGTGGGCTGGGCCGTGATCACCGACGAGTACAAGGTGCCCAGCAAGAAAT
TCAAGGTGCTGGGCAACACCGACCGGCACAGCATCAAGAAGAACCTGATCGGAGCCCTGCTGTTCGACAG
CGGCGAAACAGCCGAGGCCACCCGGCTGAAGAGAACCGCCAGAAGAAGATACACCAGACGGAAGAACCGG
ATCTGCTATCTGCAAGAGATCTTCAGCAACGAGATGGCCAAGGTGGACGACAGCTTCTTCCACAGACTGG
AAGAGTCCTTCCTGGTGGAAGAGGATAAGAAGCACGAGCGGCACCCCATCTTCGGCAACATCGTGGACGA
GGTGGCCTACCACGAGAAGTACCCCACCATCTACCACCTGAGAAAGAAACTGGTGGACAGCACCGACAAG
GCCGACCTGCGGCTGATCTATCTGGCCCTGGCCCACATGATCAAGTTCCGGGGCCACTTCCTGATCGAGG
GCGACCTGAACCCCGACAACAGCGACGTGGACAAGCTGTTCATCCAGCTGGTGCAGACCTACAACCAGCT
GTTCGAGGAAAACCCCATCAACGCCAGCGGCGTGGACGCCAAGGCCATCCTGTCTGCCAGACTGAGCAAG
AGCAGACGGCTGGAAAATCTGATCGCCCAGCTGCCCGGCGAGAAGAAGAATGGCCTGTTCGGAAACCTGA
TTGCCCTGAGCCTGGGCCTGACCCCCAACTTCAAGAGCAACTTCGACCTGGCCGAGGATGCCAAACTGCA
GCTGAGCAAGGACACCTACGACGACGACCTGGACAACCTGCTGGCCCAGATCGGCGACCAGTACGCCGAC
CTGTTTCTGGCCGCCAAGAACCTGTCCGACGCCATCCTGCTGAGCGACATCCTGAGAGTGAACACCGAGA
TCACCAAGGCCCCCCTGAGCGCCTCTATGATCAAGAGATACGACGAGCACCACCAGGACCTGACCCTGCT
GAAAGCTCTCGTGCGGCAGCAGCTGCCTGAGAAGTACAAAGAGATTTTCTTCGACCAGAGCAAGAACGGC
TACGCCGGCTACATTGACGGCGGAGCCAGCCAGGAAGAGTTCTACAAGTTCATCAAGCCCATCCTGGAAA
AGATGGACGGCACCGAGGAACTGCTCGTGAAGCTGAACAGAGAGGACCTGCTGCGGAAGCAGCGGACCTT
CGACAACGGCAGCATCCCCCACCAGATCCACCTGGGAGAGCTGCACGCCATTCTGCGGCGGCAGGAAGAT
TTTTACCCATTCCTGAAGGACAACCGGGAAAAGATCGAGAAGATCCTGACCTTCCGCATCCCCTACTACG
TGGGCCCTCTGGCCAGGGGAAACAGCAGATTCGCCTGGATGACCAGAAAGAGCGAGGAAACCATCACCCC
CTGGAACTTCGAGGAAGTGGTGGACAAGGGCGCTTCCGCCCAGAGCTTCATCGAGCGGATGACCAACTTC
GATAAGAACCTGCCCAACGAGAAGGTGCTGCCCAAGCACAGCCTGCTGTACGAGTACTTCACCGTGTATA
ACGAGCTGACCAAAGTGAAATACGTGACCGAGGGAATGAGAAAGCCCGCCTTCCTGAGCGGCGAGCAGAA
AAAGGCCATCGTGGACCTGCTGTTCAAGACCAACCGGAAAGTGACCGTGAAGCAGCTGAAAGAGGACTAC
TTCAAGAAAATCGAGTGCTTCGACTCCGTGGAAATCTCCGGCGTGGAAGATCGGTTCAACGCCTCCCTGG
GCACATACCACGATCTGCTGAAAATTATCAAGGACAAGGACTTCCTGGACAATGAGGAAAACGAGGACAT
TCTGGAAGATATCGTGCTGACCCTGACACTGTTTGAGGACAGAGAGATGATCGAGGAACGGCTGAAAACC
TATGCCCACCTGTTCGACGACAAAGTGATGAAGCAGCTGAAGCGGCGGAGATACACCGGCTGGGGCAGGC
TGAGCCGGAAGCTGATCAACGGCATCCGGGACAAGCAGTCCGGCAAGACAATCCTGGATTTCCTGAAGTC
CGACGGCTTCGCCAACAGAAACTTCATGCAGCTGATCCACGACGACAGCCTGACCTTTAAAGAGGACATC
CAGAAAGCCCAGGTGTCCGGCCAGGGCGATAGCCTGCACGAGCACATTGCCAATCTGGCCGGCAGCCCCG
CCATTAAGAAGGGCATCCTGCAGACAGTGAAGGTGGTGGACGAGCTCGTGAAAGTGATGGGCCGGCACAA
GCCCGAGAACATCGTGATCGAAATGGCCAGAGAGAACCAGACCACCCAGAAGGGACAGAAGAACAGCCGC
GAGAGAATGAAGCGGATCGAAGAGGGCATCAAAGAGCTGGGCAGCCAGATCCTGAAAGAACACCCCGTGG
AAAACACCCAGCTGCAGAACGAGAAGCTGTACCTGTACTACCTGCAGAATGGGCGGGATATGTACGTGGA
CCAGGAACTGGACATCAACCGGCTGTCCGACTACGATGTGGACCATATCGTGCCTCAGAGCTTTCTGAAG
GACGACTCCATCGACAACAAGGTGCTGACCAGAAGCGACAAGAACCGGGGCAAGAGCGACAACGTGCCCT
CCGAAGAGGTCGTGAAGAAGATGAAGAACTACTGGCGGCAGCTGCTGAACGCCAAGCTGATTACCCAGAG
AAAGTTCGACAATCTGACCAAGGCCGAGAGAGGCGGCCTGAGCGAACTGGATAAGGCCGGCTTCATCAAG
AGACAGCTGGTGGAAACCCGGCAGATCACAAAGCACGTGGCACAGATCCTGGACTCCCGGATGAACACTA
AGTACGACGAGAATGACAAGCTGATCCGGGAAGTGAAAGTGATCACCCTGAAGTCCAAGCTGGTGTCCGA
TTTCCGGAAGGATTTCCAGTTTTACAAAGTGCGCGAGATCAACAACTACCACCACGCCCACGACGCCTAC
CTGAACGCCGTCGTGGGAACCGCCCTGATCAAAAAGTACCCTAAGCTGGAAAGCGAGTTCGTGTACGGCG
ACTACAAGGTGTACGACGTGCGGAAGATGATCGCCAAGAGCGAGCAGGAAATCGGCAAGGCTACCGCCAA
GTACTTCTTCTACAGCAACATCATGAACTTTTTCAAGACCGAGATTACCCTGGCCAACGGCGAGATCCGG
AAGCGGCCTCTGATCGAGACAAACGGCGAAACCGGGGAGATCGTGTGGGATAAGGGCCGGGATTTTGCCA
CCGTGCGGAAAGTGCTGAGCATGCCCCAAGTGAATATCGTGAAAAAGACCGAGGTGCAGACAGGCGGCTT
CAGCAAAGAGTCTATCCTGCCCAAGAGGAACAGCGATAAGCTGATCGCCAGAAAGAAGGACTGGGACCCT
AAGAAGTACGGCGGCTTCGACAGCCCCACCGTGGCCTATTCTGTGCTGGTGGTGGCCAAAGTGGAAAAGG
GCAAGTCCAAGAAACTGAAGAGTGTGAAAGAGCTGCTGGGGATCACCATCATGGAAAGAAGCAGCTTCGA
GAAGAATCCCATCGACTTTCTGGAAGCCAAGGGCTACAAAGAAGTGAAAAAGGACCTGATCATCAAGCTG
CCTAAGTACTCCCTGTTCGAGCTGGAAAACGGCCGGAAGAGAATGCTGGCCTCTGCCGGCGAACTGCAGA
AGGGAAACGAACTGGCCCTGCCCTCCAAATATGTGAACTTCCTGTACCTGGCCAGCCACTATGAGAAGCT
GAAGGGCTCCCCCGAGGATAATGAGCAGAAACAGCTGTTTGTGGAACAGCACAAGCACTACCTGGACGAG
ATCATCGAGCAGATCAGCGAGTTCTCCAAGAGAGTGATCCTGGCCGACGCTAATCTGGACAAAGTGCTGT
CCGCCTACAACAAGCACCGGGATAAGCCCATCAGAGAGCAGGCCGAGAATATCATCCACCTGTTTACCCT
GACCAATCTGGGAGCCCCTGCCGCCTTCAAGTACTTTGACACCACCATCGACCGGAAGAGGTACACCAGC
ACCAAAGAGGTGCTGGACGCCACCCTGATCCACCAGAGCATCACCGGCCTGTACGAGACACGGATCGACC
TGTCTCAGCTGGGAGGCGACAAAAGGCCGGCGGCCACGAAAAAGGCCGGCCAGGCAAAAAAGAAAAAGTA
AGAATTCCTAGAGCTCGCTGATCAGCCTCGACTGTGCCTTCTAGTTGCCAGCCATCTGTTGTTTGCCCCT
CCCCCGTGCCTTCCTTGACCCTGGAAGGTGCCACTCCCACTGTCCTTTCCTAATAAAATGAGGAAATTGC
ATCGCATTGTCTGAGTAGGTGTCATTCTATTCTGGGGGGTGGGGTGGGGCAGGACAGCAAGGGGGAGGAT
TGGGAAGAGAATAGCAGGCATGCTGGGGAGCGGCCGCAGGAACCCCTAGTGATGGAGTTGGCCACTCCCT
CTCTGCGCGCTCGCTCGCTCACTGAGGCCGGGCGACCAAAGGTCGCCCGACGCCCGGGCTTTGCCCGGGC
GGCCTCAGTGAGCGAGCGAGCGCGCAGCTGCCTGCAGGGGCGCCTGATGCGGTATTTTCTCCTTACGCAT
CTGTGCGGTATTTCACACCGCATA
[142 nt withheld, positions 5695-5836]
C
[141 nt withheld, positions 5838-5978]
CCTTTGACGTTGGAGTCCACGTTCTTT
[37 nt withheld, positions 6006-6042]
ACCCTATCTCGGGCTATTCTTTTGATTTATAAGGGATTTTGCCGATTTCGGCCTATTGGTTAAAAAATGA
GCTGATTTAACAAAAATTTAACGCGAATTTTAACAAAATATTAACGTTTACAATTTTATGGTGCACTCTC
AGTACAATCTGCTCTGATGCCGCATAGTTAAGCCAGCCCCGACACCCGCCAACACCCGCTGACGCGCCCT
GACGGGCTTGTCTGCTCCCGGCATCCGCTTACAGACAAGCTGTGACCGTCTCCGGGAGCTGCATGTGTCA
GAGGTTTTCACCGTCATCACCGAAACGCGCGAGACGAAAGGGCCTCGTGATACGCCTATTTTTATAGGTT
AATGTCATGATAATAATGGTTTCTTAGACGTCAGGTGGCACTTTTCGGGGAAATGTGCGCGGAACCCCTA
TTTGTTTATTTTTCTAAATACATTCAAATATGTATCCGCTCATGAGACAATAACCCTGATAAATGCTTCA
ATAATATTGAAAAAGGAAGAGTATGAGTATTCAACATTTCCGTGTCGCCCTTATTCCCTTTTTTGCGGCA
TTTTGCCTTCCTGTTTTTGCTCACCCAGAAACGCTGGTGAAAGTAAAAGATGCTGAAGATCAGTTGGGTG
CACGAGTGGGTTACATCGAACTGGATCTCAACAGCGGTAAGATCCTTGAGAGTTTTCGCCCCGAAGAACG
TTTTCCAATGATGAGCACTTTTAAAGTTCTGCTATGTGGCGCGGTATTATCCCGTATTGACGCCGGGCAA
GAGCAACTCGGTCGCCGCATACACTATTCTCAGAATGACTTGGTTGAGTACTCACCAGTCACAGAAAAGC
ATCTTACGGATGGCATGACAGTAAGAGAATTATGCAGTGCTGCCATAACCATGAGTGATAACACTGCGGC
CAACTTACTTCTGACAACGATCGGAGGACCGAAGGAGCTAACCGCTTTTTTGCACAACATGGGGGATCAT
GTAACTCGCCTTGATCGTTGGGAACCGGAGCTGAATGAAGCCATACCAAACGACGAGCGTGACACCACGA
TGCCTGTAGCAATGGCAACAACGTTGCGCAAACTATTAACTGGCGAACTACTTACTCTAGCTTCCCGGCA
ACAATTAATAGACTGGATGGAGGCGGATAAAGTTGCAGGACCACTTCTGCGCTCGGCCCTTCCGGCTGGC
TGGTTTATTGCTGATAAATCTGGAGCCGGTGAGCGTGGAAGCCGCGGTATCATTGCAGCACTGGGGCCAG
ATGGTAAGCCCTCCCGTATCGTAGTTATCTACACGACGGGGAGTCAGGCAACTATGGATGAACGAAATAG
ACAGATCGCTGAGATAGGTGCCTCACTGATTAAGCATTGGTAACTGTCAGACCAAGTTTACTCATATATA
CTTTAGATTGATTTAAAACTTCATTTTTAATTTAAAAGGATCTAGGTGAAGATCCTTTTTGATAATCTCA
TGACCAAAATCCCTTAACGTGAGTTTTCGTTCCACTGAGCGTCAGACCCCGTAGAAAAGATCAAAGGATC
TTCTTGAGATCCTTTTTTTCTGCGCGTAATCTGCTGCTTGCAAACAAAAAAACCACCGCTACCAGCGGTG
GTTTGTTTGCCGGATCAAGAGCTACCAACTCTTTTTCCGAAGGTAACTGGCTTCAGCAGAGCGCAGATAC
CAAATACTGTCCTTCTAGTGTAGCCGTAGTTAGGCCACCACTTCAAGAACTCTGTAGCACCGCCTACATA
CCTCGCTCTGCTAATCCTGTTACCAGTGGCTGCTGCCAGTGGCGATAAGTCGTGTCTTACCGGGTTGGAC
TCAAGACGATAGTTACCGGATAAGGCGCAGCGGTCGGGCTGAACGGGGGGTTCGTGCACACAGCCCAGCT
TGGAGCGAACGACCTACACCGAACTGAGATACCTACAGCGTGAGCTATGAGAAAGCGCCACGCTTCCCGA
AGGGAGAAAGGCGGACAGGTATCCGGTAAGCGGCAGGGTCGGAACAGGAGAGCGCACGAGGGAGCTTCCA
GGGGGAAACGCCTGGTATCTTTATAGTCCTGTCGGGTTTCGCCACCTCTGACTTGAGCGTCGATTTTTGT
GATGCTCGTCAGGGGGGCGGAGCCTATGGAAAAACGCCAGCAACGCGGCCTTTTTACGGTTCCTGGCCTT
TTGCTGGCCTTTTGCTCACATGTGAGGGCCTATTTCCCATGATTCCTTCATATTTGCATATACGATACAA
GGCTGTTAGAGAGATAATTGGAATTAATTTGACTGTAAACACAAAGATATTAGTACAAAATACGTGACGT
AGAAAGTAATAATTTCTTGGGTAGTTTGCAGTTTTAAAATTATGTTTTAAAATGGACTATCATATGCTTA
CCGTAACTTGAAAGTATTTCGATTTCTTGGCTTTATATATCTTGTGGAAAGGACGAAACACCGCTCACCT
CTGCGCCTCTGGGTTT
