Features (pLannotate 1.2.2; 19 found; start..end, strand, type, name):
     79..122     +  misc_RNA       gRNA scaffold (fragment): guide RNA scaffold for the Streptococcus pyogenes CRISPR/Cas9 system
    169..454     +  enhancer       CMV enhancer: human cytomegalovirus immediate early enhancer; contains an 18-bp deletion relative to the standard CMV enhancer
    456..575     +  promoter       chicken β-actin promoter (fragment): No description available
    572..698     +  promoter       chicken β-actin promoter (fragment): No description available
    699..926     +  intron         hybrid intron: hybrid between chicken β-actin (CBA) and minute virus of mice (MMV) introns (Gray et al., 2011)
   1064..2665    +  CDS            Cas9(N): N-terminal portion of Streptococcus pyogenes Cas9 (Zetsche et al., 2015)
   2666..5164    +  CDS            Cas9(C): C-terminal portion of Streptococcus pyogenes Cas9 (Zetsche et al., 2015)
   5165..5212    +  CDS            nucleoplasmin NLS: bipartite nuclear localization signal from nucleoplasmin
   5246..5357    +  polyA_signal   bGH poly(A) signal: bovine growth hormone polyadenylation signal
   5462..5602    +  repeat_region  AAV2 ITR: inverted terminal repeat of adeno-associated virus serotype 2 inverted
   5607..5658    -  misc_feature   bom (fragment): basis of mobility region from pBR322
   5677..6132    +  rep_origin     f1 ori (sequence partly withheld): f1 bacteriophage origin of replication; arrow indicates direction of (+) strand synthesis
   6133..6182    -  misc_feature   bom (fragment): basis of mobility region from pBR322
   6284..6319    -  CDS            rop (fragment): Rop protein, which maintains plasmids at low copy number; rop
   6414..6518    +  promoter       AmpR promoter: bla
   6519..7379    +  CDS            AmpR: β-lactamase; bla; confers resistance to ampicillin, carbenicillin, and related antibiotics
   7550..8138    +  rep_origin     ori: high-copy-number ColE1/pMB1/pBR322/pUC origin of replication
   8200..8440    +  promoter       U6 promoter: RNA polymerase III promoter for human U6 snRNA
   8470..72      +  misc_RNA       gRNA scaffold (across the origin): guide RNA scaffold for the Streptococcus pyogenes CRISPR/Cas9 system
>Addgene plasmid #113789 | pZSCAN18.1.0-gDNA | addgene full sequence | sequence record 230590 | Addgene NGS Result
TAGAGCTAGAAATAGCAAGTTAAAATAAGGCTAGTCCGTTATCAACTTGAAAAAGTGGCACCGAGTCGGT
GCTTTTTTGTTTTAGAGCTAGAAATAGCAAGTTAAAATAAGGCTAGTCCGTTTTTAGCGCGTGCGCCAAT
TCTGCAGACAAATGGCTCTAGAGGTACCCGTTACATAACTTACGGTAAATGGCCCGCCTGGCTGACCGCC
CAACGACCCCCGCCCATTGACGTCAATAGTAACGCCAATAGGGACTTTCCATTGACGTCAATGGGTGGAG
TATTTACGGTAAACTGCCCACTTGGCAGTACATCAAGTGTATCATATGCCAAGTACGCCCCCTATTGACG
TCAATGACGGTAAATGGCCCGCCTGGCATTGTGCCCAGTACATGACCTTATGGGACTTTCCTACTTGGCA
GTACATCTACGTATTAGTCATCGCTATTACCATGGTCGAGGTGAGCCCCACGTTCTGCTTCACTCTCCCC
ATCTCCCCCCCCTCCCCACCCCCAATTTTGTATTTATTTATTTTTTAATTATTTTGTGCAGCGATGGGGG
CGGGGGGGGGGGGGGCGGGGCGGGGCGAGGCGGAGAGGTGCGGCGGCAGCCAATCAGAGCGGCGCGCTCC
GAAAGTTTCCTTTTATGGCGAGGCGGCGGCGGCGGCGGCCCTATAAAAAGCGAAGCGCGCGGCGGGCGGG
AGTCGCTGCGCGCTGCCTTCGCCCCGTGCCCCGCTCCGCCGCCGCCTCGCGCCGCCCGCCCCGGCTCTGA
CTGACCGCGTTACTCCCACAGGTGAGCGGGCGGGACGGCCCTTCTCCTCCGGGCTGTAATTAGCTGAGCA
AGAGGTAAGGGTTTAAGGGATGGTTGGTTGGTGGGGTATTAATGTTTAATTACCTGGAGCACCTGCCTGA
AATCACTTTTTTTCAGGTTGGACCGGTGCCACCATGGACTATAAGGACCACGACGGAGACTACAAGGATC
ATGATATTGATTACAAAGACGATGACGATAAGATGGCCCCAAAGAAGAAGCGGAAGGTCGGTATCCACGG
AGTCCCAGCAGCCGACAAGAAGTACAGCATCGGCCTGGACATCGGCACCAACTCTGTGGGCTGGGCCGTG
ATCACCGACGAGTACAAGGTGCCCAGCAAGAAATTCAAGGTGCTGGGCAACACCGACCGGCACAGCATCA
AGAAGAACCTGATCGGAGCCCTGCTGTTCGACAGCGGCGAAACAGCCGAGGCCACCCGGCTGAAGAGAAC
CGCCAGAAGAAGATACACCAGACGGAAGAACCGGATCTGCTATCTGCAAGAGATCTTCAGCAACGAGATG
GCCAAGGTGGACGACAGCTTCTTCCACAGACTGGAAGAGTCCTTCCTGGTGGAAGAGGATAAGAAGCACG
AGCGGCACCCCATCTTCGGCAACATCGTGGACGAGGTGGCCTACCACGAGAAGTACCCCACCATCTACCA
CCTGAGAAAGAAACTGGTGGACAGCACCGACAAGGCCGACCTGCGGCTGATCTATCTGGCCCTGGCCCAC
ATGATCAAGTTCCGGGGCCACTTCCTGATCGAGGGCGACCTGAACCCCGACAACAGCGACGTGGACAAGC
TGTTCATCCAGCTGGTGCAGACCTACAACCAGCTGTTCGAGGAAAACCCCATCAACGCCAGCGGCGTGGA
CGCCAAGGCCATCCTGTCTGCCAGACTGAGCAAGAGCAGACGGCTGGAAAATCTGATCGCCCAGCTGCCC
GGCGAGAAGAAGAATGGCCTGTTCGGAAACCTGATTGCCCTGAGCCTGGGCCTGACCCCCAACTTCAAGA
GCAACTTCGACCTGGCCGAGGATGCCAAACTGCAGCTGAGCAAGGACACCTACGACGACGACCTGGACAA
CCTGCTGGCCCAGATCGGCGACCAGTACGCCGACCTGTTTCTGGCCGCCAAGAACCTGTCCGACGCCATC
CTGCTGAGCGACATCCTGAGAGTGAACACCGAGATCACCAAGGCCCCCCTGAGCGCCTCTATGATCAAGA
GATACGACGAGCACCACCAGGACCTGACCCTGCTGAAAGCTCTCGTGCGGCAGCAGCTGCCTGAGAAGTA
CAAAGAGATTTTCTTCGACCAGAGCAAGAACGGCTACGCCGGCTACATTGACGGCGGAGCCAGCCAGGAA
GAGTTCTACAAGTTCATCAAGCCCATCCTGGAAAAGATGGACGGCACCGAGGAACTGCTCGTGAAGCTGA
ACAGAGAGGACCTGCTGCGGAAGCAGCGGACCTTCGACAACGGCAGCATCCCCCACCAGATCCACCTGGG
AGAGCTGCACGCCATTCTGCGGCGGCAGGAAGATTTTTACCCATTCCTGAAGGACAACCGGGAAAAGATC
GAGAAGATCCTGACCTTCCGCATCCCCTACTACGTGGGCCCTCTGGCCAGGGGAAACAGCAGATTCGCCT
GGATGACCAGAAAGAGCGAGGAAACCATCACCCCCTGGAACTTCGAGGAAGTGGTGGACAAGGGCGCTTC
CGCCCAGAGCTTCATCGAGCGGATGACCAACTTCGATAAGAACCTGCCCAACGAGAAGGTGCTGCCCAAG
CACAGCCTGCTGTACGAGTACTTCACCGTGTATAACGAGCTGACCAAAGTGAAATACGTGACCGAGGGAA
TGAGAAAGCCCGCCTTCCTGAGCGGCGAGCAGAAAAAGGCCATCGTGGACCTGCTGTTCAAGACCAACCG
GAAAGTGACCGTGAAGCAGCTGAAAGAGGACTACTTCAAGAAAATCGAGTGCTTCGACTCCGTGGAAATC
TCCGGCGTGGAAGATCGGTTCAACGCCTCCCTGGGCACATACCACGATCTGCTGAAAATTATCAAGGACA
AGGACTTCCTGGACAATGAGGAAAACGAGGACATTCTGGAAGATATCGTGCTGACCCTGACACTGTTTGA
GGACAGAGAGATGATCGAGGAACGGCTGAAAACCTATGCCCACCTGTTCGACGACAAAGTGATGAAGCAG
CTGAAGCGGCGGAGATACACCGGCTGGGGCAGGCTGAGCCGGAAGCTGATCAACGGCATCCGGGACAAGC
AGTCCGGCAAGACAATCCTGGATTTCCTGAAGTCCGACGGCTTCGCCAACAGAAACTTCATGCAGCTGAT
CCACGACGACAGCCTGACCTTTAAAGAGGACATCCAGAAAGCCCAGGTGTCCGGCCAGGGCGATAGCCTG
CACGAGCACATTGCCAATCTGGCCGGCAGCCCCGCCATTAAGAAGGGCATCCTGCAGACAGTGAAGGTGG
TGGACGAGCTCGTGAAAGTGATGGGCCGGCACAAGCCCGAGAACATCGTGATCGAAATGGCCAGAGAGAA
CCAGACCACCCAGAAGGGACAGAAGAACAGCCGCGAGAGAATGAAGCGGATCGAAGAGGGCATCAAAGAG
CTGGGCAGCCAGATCCTGAAAGAACACCCCGTGGAAAACACCCAGCTGCAGAACGAGAAGCTGTACCTGT
ACTACCTGCAGAATGGGCGGGATATGTACGTGGACCAGGAACTGGACATCAACCGGCTGTCCGACTACGA
TGTGGACCATATCGTGCCTCAGAGCTTTCTGAAGGACGACTCCATCGACAACAAGGTGCTGACCAGAAGC
GACAAGAACCGGGGCAAGAGCGACAACGTGCCCTCCGAAGAGGTCGTGAAGAAGATGAAGAACTACTGGC
GGCAGCTGCTGAACGCCAAGCTGATTACCCAGAGAAAGTTCGACAATCTGACCAAGGCCGAGAGAGGCGG
CCTGAGCGAACTGGATAAGGCCGGCTTCATCAAGAGACAGCTGGTGGAAACCCGGCAGATCACAAAGCAC
GTGGCACAGATCCTGGACTCCCGGATGAACACTAAGTACGACGAGAATGACAAGCTGATCCGGGAAGTGA
AAGTGATCACCCTGAAGTCCAAGCTGGTGTCCGATTTCCGGAAGGATTTCCAGTTTTACAAAGTGCGCGA
GATCAACAACTACCACCACGCCCACGACGCCTACCTGAACGCCGTCGTGGGAACCGCCCTGATCAAAAAG
TACCCTAAGCTGGAAAGCGAGTTCGTGTACGGCGACTACAAGGTGTACGACGTGCGGAAGATGATCGCCA
AGAGCGAGCAGGAAATCGGCAAGGCTACCGCCAAGTACTTCTTCTACAGCAACATCATGAACTTTTTCAA
GACCGAGATTACCCTGGCCAACGGCGAGATCCGGAAGCGGCCTCTGATCGAGACAAACGGCGAAACCGGG
GAGATCGTGTGGGATAAGGGCCGGGATTTTGCCACCGTGCGGAAAGTGCTGAGCATGCCCCAAGTGAATA
TCGTGAAAAAGACCGAGGTGCAGACAGGCGGCTTCAGCAAAGAGTCTATCCTGCCCAAGAGGAACAGCGA
TAAGCTGATCGCCAGAAAGAAGGACTGGGACCCTAAGAAGTACGGCGGCTTCGACAGCCCCACCGTGGCC
TATTCTGTGCTGGTGGTGGCCAAAGTGGAAAAGGGCAAGTCCAAGAAACTGAAGAGTGTGAAAGAGCTGC
TGGGGATCACCATCATGGAAAGAAGCAGCTTCGAGAAGAATCCCATCGACTTTCTGGAAGCCAAGGGCTA
CAAAGAAGTGAAAAAGGACCTGATCATCAAGCTGCCTAAGTACTCCCTGTTCGAGCTGGAAAACGGCCGG
AAGAGAATGCTGGCCTCTGCCGGCGAACTGCAGAAGGGAAACGAACTGGCCCTGCCCTCCAAATATGTGA
ACTTCCTGTACCTGGCCAGCCACTATGAGAAGCTGAAGGGCTCCCCCGAGGATAATGAGCAGAAACAGCT
GTTTGTGGAACAGCACAAGCACTACCTGGACGAGATCATCGAGCAGATCAGCGAGTTCTCCAAGAGAGTG
ATCCTGGCCGACGCTAATCTGGACAAAGTGCTGTCCGCCTACAACAAGCACCGGGATAAGCCCATCAGAG
AGCAGGCCGAGAATATCATCCACCTGTTTACCCTGACCAATCTGGGAGCCCCTGCCGCCTTCAAGTACTT
TGACACCACCATCGACCGGAAGAGGTACACCAGCACCAAAGAGGTGCTGGACGCCACCCTGATCCACCAG
AGCATCACCGGCCTGTACGAGACACGGATCGACCTGTCTCAGCTGGGAGGCGACAAAAGGCCGGCGGCCA
CGAAAAAGGCCGGCCAGGCAAAAAAGAAAAAGTAAGAATTCCTAGAGCTCGCTGATCAGCCTCGACTGTG
CCTTCTAGTTGCCAGCCATCTGTTGTTTGCCCCTCCCCCGTGCCTTCCTTGACCCTGGAAGGTGCCACTC
CCACTGTCCTTTCCTAATAAAATGAGGAAATTGCATCGCATTGTCTGAGTAGGTGTCATTCTATTCTGGG
GGGTGGGGTGGGGCAGGACAGCAAGGGGGAGGATTGGGAAGAGAATAGCAGGCATGCTGGGGAGCGGCCG
CAGGAACCCCTAGTGATGGAGTTGGCCACTCCCTCTCTGCGCGCTCGCTCGCTCACTGAGGCCGGGCGAC
CAAAGGTCGCCCGACGCCCGGGCTTTGCCCGGGCGGCCTCAGTGAGCGAGCGAGCGCGCAGCTGCCTGCA
GGGGCGCCTGATGCGGTATTTTCTCCTTACGCATCTGTGCGGTATTTCACACCGCATA
[95 nt withheld, positions 5659-5753]
T
[46 nt withheld, positions 5755-5800]
C
[141 nt withheld, positions 5802-5942]
CCTTTGACGTTGGAGTCCACGTTCTTT
[37 nt withheld, positions 5970-6006]
ACTCTATCTCGGGCTATTCTTTTGATTTATAAGGGATTTTGCCGATTTCGGTCTATTGGTTAAAAAATGA
GCTGATTTAACAAAAATTTAACGCGAATTTTAACAAAATATTAACGTTTACAATTTTATGGTGCACTCTC
AGTACAATCTGCTCTGATGCCGCATAGTTAAGCCAGCCCCGACACCCGCCAACACCCGCTGACGCGCCCT
GACGGGCTTGTCTGCTCCCGGCATCCGCTTACAGACAAGCTGTGACCGTCTCCGGGAGCTGCATGTGTCA
GAGGTTTTCACCGTCATCACCGAAACGCGCGAGACGAAAGGGCCTCGTGATACGCCTATTTTTATAGGTT
AATGTCATGATAATAATGGTTTCTTAGACGTCAGGTGGCACTTTTCGGGGAAATGTGCGCGGAACCCCTA
TTTGTTTATTTTTCTAAATACATTCAAATATGTATCCGCTCATGAGACAATAACCCTGATAAATGCTTCA
ATAATATTGAAAAAGGAAGAGTATGAGTATTCAACATTTCCGTGTCGCCCTTATTCCCTTTTTTGCGGCA
TTTTGCCTTCCTGTTTTTGCTCACCCAGAAACGCTGGTGAAAGTAAAAGATGCTGAAGATCAGTTGGGTG
CACGAGTGGGTTACATCGAACTGGATCTCAACAGCGGTAAGATCCTTGAGAGTTTTCGCCCCGAAGAACG
TTTTCCAATGATGAGCACTTTTAAAGTTCTGCTATGTGGCGCGGTATTATCCCGTATTGACGCCGGGCAA
GAGCAACTCGGTCGCCGCATACACTATTCTCAGAATGACTTGGTTGAGTACTCACCAGTCACAGAAAAGC
ATCTTACGGATGGCATGACAGTAAGAGAATTATGCAGTGCTGCCATAACCATGAGTGATAACACTGCGGC
CAACTTACTTCTGACAACGATCGGAGGACCGAAGGAGCTAACCGCTTTTTTGCACAACATGGGGGATCAT
GTAACTCGCCTTGATCGTTGGGAACCGGAGCTGAATGAAGCCATACCAAACGACGAGCGTGACACCACGA
TGCCTGTAGCAATGGCAACAACGTTGCGCAAACTATTAACTGGCGAACTACTTACTCTAGCTTCCCGGCA
ACAATTAATAGACTGGATGGAGGCGGATAAAGTTGCAGGACCACTTCTGCGCTCGGCCCTTCCGGCTGGC
TGGTTTATTGCTGATAAATCTGGAGCCGGTGAGCGTGGAAGCCGCGGTATCATTGCAGCACTGGGGCCAG
ATGGTAAGCCCTCCCGTATCGTAGTTATCTACACGACGGGGAGTCAGGCAACTATGGATGAACGAAATAG
ACAGATCGCTGAGATAGGTGCCTCACTGATTAAGCATTGGTAACTGTCAGACCAAGTTTACTCATATATA
CTTTAGATTGATTTAAAACTTCATTTTTAATTTAAAAGGATCTAGGTGAAGATCCTTTTTGATAATCTCA
TGACCAAAATCCCTTAACGTGAGTTTTCGTTCCACTGAGCGTCAGACCCCGTAGAAAAGATCAAAGGATC
TTCTTGAGATCCTTTTTTTCTGCGCGTAATCTGCTGCTTGCAAACAAAAAAACCACCGCTACCAGCGGTG
GTTTGTTTGCCGGATCAAGAGCTACCAACTCTTTTTCCGAAGGTAACTGGCTTCAGCAGAGCGCAGATAC
CAAATACTGTTCTTCTAGTGTAGCCGTAGTTAGGCCACCACTTCAAGAACTCTGTAGCACCGCCTACATA
CCTCGCTCTGCTAATCCTGTTACCAGTGGCTGCTGCCAGTGGCGATAAGTCGTGTCTTACCGGGTTGGAC
TCAAGACGATAGTTACCGGATAAGGCGCAGCGGTCGGGCTGAACGGGGGGTTCGTGCACACAGCCCAGCT
TGGAGCGAACGACCTACACCGAACTGAGATACCTACAGCGTGAGCTATGAGAAAGCGCCACGCTTCCCGA
AGGGAGAAAGGCGGACAGGTATCCGGTAAGCGGCAGGGTCGGAACAGGAGAGCGCACGAGGGAGCTTCCA
GGGGGAAACGCCTGGTATCTTTATAGTCCTGTCGGGTTTCGCCACCTCTGACTTGAGCGTCGATTTTTGT
GATGCTCGTCAGGGGGGCGGAGCCTATGGAAAAACGCCAGCAACGCGGCCTTTTTACGGTTCCTGGCCTT
TTGCTGGCCTTTTGCTCACATGTGAGGGCCTATTTCCCATGATTCCTTCATATTTGCATATACGATACAA
GGCTGTTAGAGAGATAATTGGAATTAATTTGACTGTAAACACAAAGATATTAGTACAAAATACGTGACGT
AGAAAGTAATAATTTCTTGGGTAGTTTGCAGTTTTAAAATTATGTTTTAAAATGGACTATCATATGCTTA
CCGTAACTTGAAAGTATTTCGATTTCTTGGCTTTATATATCTTGTGGAAAGGACGAAACACCGGCTCACC
TCTGCGCCTCTGGGTTT
